Addgene plasmid #21044: pH2B_mCherry_IRES_neo3
Depositing lab: Daniel Gerlich. Depositing organization: ETH Zurich (Swiss Federal Institute of Technology). Publication: Aurora B-mediated abscission checkpoint protects against tetraploidization. Steigemann P, Wurzenberger C, Schmitz MH, Held M, Guizetti J, Maar S, Gerlich DW. Cell. 2009 Feb 6. 136(3):473-84. 10.1016/j.cell.2008.12.020 PubMed 19203582.
Backbone
  Vector backbone: IRES_neo3
  Backbone size w/o insert (bp): 5903
  Vector type: Mammalian Expression, Bacterial Expression
  Selectable markers: Neomycin (select with G418)
Growth in bacteria
  Bacterial resistance: Ampicillin, 100 μg/mL
  Growth temperature: 37°C
  Growth strain: DH5alpha
  Copy number: High Copy
Gene/Insert
  Gene/Insert name: pH2B
  Species: H. sapiens (human)
  Insert size (bp): 389
  Tag / fusion protein: mCherry (C terminal on insert)
  Cloning method: Restriction Enzyme; 5′ cloning site - (unknown if destroyed); 3′ cloning site - (unknown if destroyed)
  Sequencing primers: 5′ -
Terms and licenses: Academic/Nonprofit Terms; Industry Terms: Not Available to Industry
How to cite: pH2B_mCherry_IRES_neo3 was a gift from Daniel Gerlich (Addgene plasmid # 21044 ; http://n2t.net/addgene:21044 ; RRID:Addgene_21044)
