[The description below was written by a language model from this plasmid's Addgene catalogue record and pLannotate feature annotations shown in this document.]
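Description:
pH2B_mCherry_IRES_neo3 is a mammalian expression plasmid built on the IRES_neo3 backbone that drives constitutive production of human histone H2B fused at its C terminus to the red fluorescent protein mCherry. It is maintained in E. coli as a high-copy plasmid through a ColE1/pUC-type origin and is selected with ampicillin via the β-lactamase gene. Remnants of lac regulatory sequences and a pBR322 bom fragment are also annotated in the bacterial portion. They appear to be backbone carry-over rather than functional parts of the design. The sequenced record is about 6.3 kb, consistent with the stated backbone plus a small histone insert.

The expression cassette is a single bicistronic transcription unit. The CMV immediate-early enhancer and promoter sit upstream of a short multiple cloning site fragment, followed by the H2B coding sequence (annotated as HIST1H2BJ) joined to mCherry. Downstream lie a chimeric adenovirus/immunoglobulin intron, an EMCV internal ribosome entry site, the Tn5 neomycin phosphotransferase gene and SV40 polyadenylation signals. Because the resistance gene is translated from the same mRNA as the fusion protein through the IRES, G418 selection enriches for cells that also express H2B-mCherry. This makes the plasmid well suited to generating stable, uniformly labelled cell lines.

H2B-mCherry incorporates into chromatin and serves as a live-cell marker of nuclei and chromosomes. The associated publication concerns an Aurora B-dependent abscission checkpoint, which fits use of the plasmid for time-lapse imaging of chromosome segregation and cell division.
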