Features (pLannotate 1.2.2; 19 found; start..end, strand, type, name):
    131..334     +  promoter       CMV promoter: human cytomegalovirus (CMV) immediate early promoter
    357..418     +  misc_feature   MCS (fragment): multiple cloning site
    423..800     +  CDS            H2B: human histone H2B; HIST1H2BJ
    819..1526    +  CDS            mCherry: mCherry is a basic (constitutively fluorescent) red fluorescent protein published in 2004, derived from Discosoma sp.. It is reported to be a very rapidly-maturing monomer with low acid sensitivity.
   1599..1828    +  intron         chimeric intron: chimera between introns from adenovirus and immunoglobulin heavy chain genes
   1997..2459    +  misc_feature   IRES: internal ribosome entry site (IRES) of the encephalomyocarditis virus (EMCV)
   2495..3298    +  CDS            NeoR/KanR: aminoglycoside phosphotransferase from Tn5; aph(3')-II (or nptII); confers resistance to neomycin, kanamycin, and G418 (Geneticin®)
   3321..3405    +  CDS            large T antigen (fragment): large T antigen from SV40 (simian virus 40)
   3428..3549    +  polyA_signal   SV40 poly(A) signal: SV40 polyadenylation signal
   3560..3611    +  polyA_signal   SV40 poly(A) signal (fragment): SV40 polyadenylation signal
   3675..3691    -  protein_bind   lac operator: The lac repressor binds to the lac operator to inhibit transcription in E. coli. This inhibition can be relieved by adding lactose or isopropyl-β-D-thiogalactopyranoside (IPTG). lac repressor encoded by lacI
   3699..3729    -  promoter       lac promoter: promoter for the E. coli lac operon
   3744..3765    -  protein_bind   CAP binding site: CAP binding activates transcription in the presence of cAMP. E. coli catabolite activator protein
   3778..3870    -  CDS            lacI (fragment): lac repressor; lacI; The lac repressor binds to the lac operator to inhibit transcription in E. coli. This inhibition can be relieved by adding lactose or isopropyl-β-D-thiogalactopyranoside (IPTG).
   4053..4641    -  rep_origin     ori: high-copy-number ColE1/pMB1/pBR322/pUC origin of replication
   4812..5672    -  CDS            AmpR: β-lactamase; bla; confers resistance to ampicillin, carbenicillin, and related antibiotics
   5673..5777    -  promoter       AmpR promoter: bla
   5836..5888    -  misc_feature   bom (fragment): basis of mobility region from pBR322
   6043..130     +  enhancer       CMV enhancer (across the origin): human cytomegalovirus immediate early enhancer
>Addgene plasmid #21044 | pH2B_mCherry_IRES_neo3 | addgene full sequence | sequence record 299338 | Addgene NGS Result
TATGCCAAGTACGCCCCCTATTGACGTCAATGACGGTAAATGGCCCGCCTGGCATTATGCCCAGTACATG
ACCTTATGGGACTTTCCTACTTGGCAGTACATCTACGTATTAGTCATCGCTATTACCATGGTGATGCGGT
TTTGGCAGTACATCAATGGGCGTGGATAGCGGTTTGACTCACGGGGATTTCCAAGTCTCCACCCCATTGA
CGTCAATGGGAGTTTGTTTTGGCACCAAAATCAACGGGACTTTCCAAAATGTCGTAACAACTCCGCCCCA
TTGACGCAAATGGGCGGTAGGCGTGTACGGTGGGAGGTCTATATAAGCAGAGCTGGTTTAGTGAACCGTC
AGATCCGCTAGCGCTACCGGACTCAGATCTCGAGCTCAAGCTTCGAATTCTGCAGTCGACGGTACCGCCA
CCATGCCAGAGCCAGCGAAGTCTGCTCCCGCCCCGAAAAAGGGCTCCAAGAAGGCGGTGACTAAGGCGCA
GAAGAAAGGCGGCAAGAAGCGCAAGCGCAGCCGCAAGGAGAGCTATTCCATCTATGTGTACAAGGTTCTG
AAGCAGGTCCACCCTGACACCGGCATTTCGTCCAAGGCCATGGGCATCATGAATTCGTTTGTGAACGACA
TTTTCGAGCGCATCGCAGGTGAGGCTTCCCGCCTGGCGCATTACAACAAGCGCTCGACCATCACCTCCAG
GGAGATCCAGACGGCCGTGCGCCTGCTGCTGCCTGGGGAGTTGGCCAAGCACGCCGTGTCCGAGGGTACT
AAGGCCATCACCAAGTACACCAGCGCTAAGGATCCACCGGTCGCCACCATGGTGAGCAAGGGCGAGGAGG
ATAACATGGCCATCATCAAGGAGTTCATGCGCTTCAAGGTGCACATGGAGGGCTCCGTGAACGGCCACGA
GTTCGAGATCGAGGGCGAGGGCGAGGGCCGCCCCTACGAGGGCACCCAGACCGCCAAGCTGAAGGTGACC
AAGGGTGGCCCCCTGCCCTTCGCCTGGGACATCCTGTCCCCTCAGTTCATGTACGGCTCCAAGGCCTACG
TGAAGCACCCCGCCGACATCCCCGACTACTTGAAGCTGTCCTTCCCCGAGGGCTTCAAGTGGGAGCGCGT
GATGAACTTCGAGGACGGCGGCGTGGTGACCGTGACCCAGGACTCCTCCCTGCAGGACGGCGAGTTCATC
TACAAGGTGAAGCTGCGCGGCACCAACTTCCCCTCCGACGGCCCCGTAATGCAGAAGAAGACCATGGGCT
GGGAGGCCTCCTCCGAGCGGATGTACCCCGAGGACGGCGCCCTGAAGGGCGAGATCAAGCAGAGGCTGAA
GCTGAAGGACGGCGGCCACTACGACGCTGAGGTCAAGACCACCTACAAGGCCAAGAAGCCCGTGCAGCTG
CCCGGCGCCTACAACGTCAACATCAAGTTGGACATCACCTCCCACAACGAGGACTACACCATCGTGGAAC
AGTACGAACGCGCCGAGGGCCGCCACTCCACCGGCGGCATGGACGAGCTGTACAAGTAAAGCGGCCGCAT
AGATAACTGATCCAGTGTGCTGGAATTAATTCGCTGTCTGCGAGGGCCAGCTGTTGGGGTGAGTACTCCC
TCTCAAAAGCGGGCATGACTTCTGCGCTAAGATTGTCAGTTTCCAAAAACGAGGAGGATTTGATATTCAC
CTGGCCCGCGGTGATGCCTTTGAGGGTGGCCGCGTCCATCTGGTCAGAAAAGACAATCTTTTTGTTGTCA
AGCTTGAGGTGTGGCAGGCTTGAGATCTGGCCATACACTTGAGTGACAATGACATCCACTTTGCCTTTCT
CTCCACAGGTGTCCACTCCCAGGTCCAACTGCAGGTCGAGCATGCATCTAGGGCGGCCAATTCCGCCCCT
CTCCCYCCCCCCCCCCTAACGTTACTGGCCGAAGCCGCTTGGAATAAGGCCGGTGTGCGTTTGTCTATAT
GTTATTTTCCACCATATTGCCGTCTTTTGGCAATGTGAGGGCCCGGAAACCTGGCCCTGTCTTCTTGACG
AGCATTCCTAGGGGTCTTTCCCCTCTCGCCAAAGGAATGCAAGGTCTGTTGAATGTCGTGAAGGAAGCAG
TTCCTCTGGAAGCTTCTTGAAGACAAACAACGTCTGTAGCGACCCTTTGCAGGCAGCGGAACCCCCCACC
TGGCGACAGGTGCCTCTGCGGCCAAAAGCCACGTGTATAAGATACACCTGCAAAGGCGGCACAACCCCAG
TGCCACGTTGTGAGTTGGATAGTTGTGGAAAGAGTCAAATGGCTCTCCTCAAGCGTATTCAACAAGGGGC
TGAAGGATGCCCAGAAGGTACCCCATTGTATGGGATCTGATCTGGGGCCTCGGTGCACATGCTTTACATG
TGTTTAGTCGAGGTTAAAAAAACGTCTAGGCCCCCCGAACCACGGGGACGTGGTTTTCCTTTGAAAAACA
CGATGATAAGCTTGCCACAACCCGGGATAATTCCTGCAGCCAATATGGGATCGGCCATTGAACAAGATGG
ATTGCACGCAGGTTCTCCGGCCGCTTGGGTGGAGAGGCTATTCGGCTATGACTGGGCACAACAGACAATC
GGCTGCTCTGATGCCGCCGTGTTCCGGCTGTCAGCGCAGGGGCGCCCGGTTCTTTTTGTCAAGACCGACC
TGTCCGGTGCCCTGAATGAACTGCAGGACGAGGCAGCGCGGCTATCGTGGCTGGCCACGACGGGCGTTCC
TTGCGCAGCTGTGCTCGACGTTGTCACTGAAGCGGGAAGGGACTGGCTGCTATTGGGCGAAGTGCCGGGG
CAGGATCTCCTGTCATCTCACCTTGCTCCTGCCGAGAAAGTATCCATCATGGCTGATGCAATGCGGCGGC
TGCATACGCTTGATCCGGCTACCTGCCCATTCGACCACCAAGCGAAACATCGCATCGAGCGAGCACGTAC
TCGGATGGAAGCCGGTCTTGTCGATCAGGATGATCTGGACGAAGAGCATCAGGGGCTCGCGCCAGCCGAA
CTGTTCGCCAGGCTCAAGGCGCGCATGCCCGACGGCGATGATCTCGTCGTGACCCATGGCGATGCCTGCT
TGCCGAATATCATGGTGGAAAATGGCCGCTTTTCTGGATTCATCGACTGTGGCCGGCTGGGTGTGGCGGA
CCGCTATCAGGACATAGCGTTGGCTACCCGTGATATTGCTGAAGAGCTTGGCGGCGAATGGGCTGACCGC
TTCCTCGTGCTTTACGGTATCGCCGCTCCCGATTCGCAGCGCATCGCCTTCTATCGCCTTCTTGACGAGT
TCTTCTGAGGGGATCAATTCTCTAGATAACTGATCATAATCAGCCATACCACATTTGTAGAGGTTTTACT
TGCTTTAAAAAACCTCCCACACCTCCCCCTGAACCTGAAACATAAAATGAATGCAATTGTTGTTGTTAAC
TTGTTTATTGCAGCTTATAATGGTTACAAATAAAGCAATAGCATCACAAATTTCACAAATAAAGCATTTT
TTTCACTGCATTCTAGTTGTGGTTTGTCCAAACTCATCAATGTATCTTAACGCGTCGAGTGCATTCTAGT
TGTGGTTTGTCCAAACTCATCAATGTATCTTATCATGTCTGTATACCGTCGACCTCTAGCTAGAGCTTGG
CGTAATCATGGTCATAGCTGTTTCCTGTGTGAAATTGTTATCCGCTCACAATTCCACACAACATACGAGC
CGGAAGCATAAAGTGTAAAGCCTGGGGTGCCTAATGAGTGAGCTAACTCACATTAATTGCGTTGCGCTCA
CTGCCCGCTTTCCAGTCGGGAAACCTGTCGTGCCAGCTGCATTAATGAATCGGCCAACGCGCGGGGAGAG
GCGGTTTGCGTATTGGGCGCTCTTCCGCTTCCTCGCTCACTGACTCGCTGCGCTCGGTCGTTCGGCTGCG
GCGAGCGGTATCAGCTCACTCAAAGGCGGTAATACGGTTATCCACAGAATCAGGGGATAACGCAGGAAAG
AACATGTGAGCAAAAGGCCAGCAAAAGGCCAGGAACCGTAAAAAGGCCGCGTTGCTGGCGTTTTTCCATA
GGCTCCGCCCCCCTGACGAGCATCACAAAAATCGACGCTCAAGTCAGAGGTGGCGAAACCCGACAGGACT
ATAAAGATACCAGGCGTTTCCCCCTGGAAGCTCCCTCGTGCGCTCTCCTGTTCCGACCCTGCCGCTTACC
GGATACCTGTCCGCCTTTCTCCCTTCGGGAAGCGTGGCGCTTTCTCATAGCTCACGCTGTAGGTATCTCA
GTTCGGTGTAGGTCGTTCGCTCCAAGCTGGGCTGTGTGCACGAACCCCCCGTTCAGCCCGACCGCTGCGC
CTTATCCGGTAACTATCGTCTTGAGTCCAACCCGGTAAGACACGACTTATCGCCACTGGCAGCAGCCACT
GGTAACAGGATTAGCAGAGCGAGGTATGTAGGCGGTGCTACAGAGTTCTTGAAGTGGTGGCCTAACTACG
GCTACACTAGAAGAACAGTATTTGGTATCTGCGCTCTGCTGAAGCCAGTTACCTTCGGAAAAAGAGTTGG
TAGCTCTTGATCCGGCAAACAAACCACCGCTGGTAGCGGTGGTTTTTTTGTTTGCAAGCAGCAGATTACG
CGCAGAAAAAAAGGATCTCAAGAAGATCCTTTGATCTTTTCTACGGGGTCTGACGCTCAGTGGAACGAAA
ACTCACGTTAAGGGATTTTGGTCATGAGATTATCAAAAAGGATCTTCACCTAGATCCTTTTAAATTAAAA
ATGAAGTTTTAAATCAATCTAAAGTATATATGAGTAAACTTGGTCTGACAGTTACCAATGCTTAATCAGT
GAGGCACCTATCTCAGCGATCTGTCTATTTCGTTCATCCATAGTTGCCTGACTCCCCGTCGTGTAGATAA
CTACGATACGGGAGGGCTTACCATCTGGCCCCAGTGCTGCAATGATACCGCGAGACCCACGCTCACCGGC
TCCAGATTTATCAGCAATAAACCAGCCAGCCGGAAGGGCCGAGCGCAGAAGTGGTCCTGCAACTTTATCC
GCCTCCATCCAGTCTATTAATTGTTGCCGGGAAGCTAGAGTAAGTAGTTCGCCAGTTAATAGTTTGCGCA
ACGTTGTTGCCATTGCTACAGGCATCGTGGTGTCACGCTCGTCGTTTGGTATGGCTTCATTCAGCTCCGG
TTCCCAACGATCAAGGCGAGTTACATGATCCCCCATGTTGTGCAAAAAAGCGGTTAGCTCCTTCGGTCCT
CCGATCGTTGTCAGAAGTAAGTTGGCCGCAGTGTTATCACTCATGGTTATGGCAGCACTGCATAATTCTC
TTACTGTCATGCCATCCGTAAGATGCTTTTCTGTGACTGGTGAGTACTCAACCAAGTCATTCTGAGAATA
GTGTATGCGGCGACCGAGTTGCTCTTGCCCGGCGTCAATACGGGATAATACCGCGCCACATAGCAGAACT
TTAAAAGTGCTCATCATTGGAAAACGTTCTTCGGGGCGAAAACTCTCAAGGATCTTACCGCTGTTGAGAT
CCAGTTCGATGTAACCCACTCGTGCACCCAACTGATCTTCAGCATCTTTTACTTTCACCAGCGTTTCTGG
GTGAGCAAAAACAGGAAGGCAAAATGCCGCAAAAAAGGGAATAAGGGCGACACGGAAATGTTGAATACTC
ATACTCTTCCTTTTTCAATATTATTGAAGCATTTATCAGGGTTATTGTCTCATGAGCGGATACATATTTG
AATGTATTTAGAAAAATAAACAAATAGGGGTTCCGCGCACATTTCCCCGAAAAGTGCCACCTGACGTCGA
CGGATCGGGAGATCTCCCGATCCCCTATGGTGCACTCTCAGTACAATCTGCTCTGATGCCGCATAGTTAA
GCCAGTATCTGCTCCCTGCTTGTGTGTTGGAGGTCGCTGAGTAGTGCGCGAGCAAAATTTAAGCTACAAC
AAGGCAAGGCTTGACCGACAATTGCATGAAGAATCTGCTTAGGGTTAGGCGTTTTGCGCTGCTTCGCGAT
GTACGGGCCAGATATACGCGTTGACATTGATTATTGACTAGTTATTAATAGTAATCAATTACGGGGTCAT
TAGTTCATAGCCCATATATGGAGTTCCGCGTTACATAACTTACGGTAAATGGCCCGCCTGGCTGACCGCC
CAACGACCCCCGCCCATTGACGTCAATAATGACGTATGTTCCCATAGTAACGCCAATAGGGACTTTCCAT
TGACGTCAATGGGTGGAGTATTTACGGTAAACTGCCCACTTGGCAGTACATCAAGTGTATCA
