>Addgene plasmid #21044 | pH2B_mCherry_IRES_neo3 | addgene partial sequence | sequence record 26870 | CMV-F 5'-CGCAAATGGGCGGTAGGCGTG-3'
CAGAGCTGGTTTAGTGAACCGTCAGATCCGCTAGCGCTACCGGACTCAGATCTCGAGCTCAAGCTTCGAA
TTCTGCAGTCGACGGTACCGCCACCATGCCAGAGCCAGCGAAGTCTGCTCCCGCCCCGAAAAAGGGCTCC
AAGAAGGCGGTGACTAAGGCGCAGAAGAAAGGCGGCAAGAAGCGCAAGCGCAGCCGCAAGGAGAGCTATT
CCATCTATGTGTACAAGGTTCTGAAGCAGGTCCACCCTGACACCGGCATTTCGTCCAAGGCCATGGGCAT
CATGAATTCGTTTGTGAACGACATTTTCGAGCGCATCGCAGGTGAGGCTTCCCGCCTGGCGCATTACAAC
AAGCGCTCGACCATCACCTCCAGGGAGATCCAGACGGCCGTGCGCCTGCTGCTGCCTGGGGAGTTGGCCA
AGCACGCCGTGTCCGAGGGTACTAAGGCCATCACCAAGTACACCAGCGCTAAGGATCCACCGGTCGCCAC
CATGGTGAGCAAGGGCGAGGAGGATAACATGGCCATCATCAAGGAGTTCATGCGCTTCAAGGTGCACATG
GAGGGCTCCGTGAACGGCCACGAGTTCGAGATCGAGGGCGAGGGCGAGGGCCGCCCCTACGAGGGCACCC
AGACCGCCAAGCTGAAGGTGACCAAGGGTGGCCCCCTGCCCTTCGCCTGGGACATCCTGTCCCCTCAGT
